>Addgene plasmid #26114 | pRK-ATF4 | addgene full sequence | sequence record 148115 | Addgene NGS result
CAGCTGGCACGACAGGTTTCCCGACTGGAAAGCGGGCAGTGAGCGCAACGCAATTAATGTGAGTTAGCTC
ACTCATTAGGCACCCCAGGCTTTACACTTTATGCTTCCGGCTCGTATGTTGTGTGGAATTGTGAGCGGAT
AACAATTTCACACAGGAAACAGCTATGACATGATTACGAATTAATTCGAGCTCGCCCGACATTGATTATT
GACTAGTTATTAATAGTAATCAATTACGGGGTCATTAGTTCATAGCCCATATATGGAGTTCCGCGTTACA
TAACTTACGGTAAATGGCCCGCCTGGCTGACCGCCCAACGACCCCCGCCCATTGACGTCAATAATGACGT
ATGTTCCCATAGTAACGCCAATAGGGACTTTCCATTGACGTCAATGGGTGGAGTATTTACGGTAAACTGC
CCACTTGGCAGTACATCAAGTGTATCATATGCCAAGTACGCCCCCTATTGACGTCAATGACGGTAAATGG
CCCGCCTGGCATTATGCCCAGTACATGACCTTATGGGACTTTCCTACTTGGCAGTACATCTACGTATTAG
TCATCGCTATTACCATGGTGATGCGGTTTTGGCAGTACATCAATGGGCGTGGATAGCGGTTTGACTCACG
GGGATTTCCAAGTCTCCACCCCATTGACGTCAATGGGAGTTTGTTTTGGCACCAAAATCAACGGGACTTT
CCAAAATGTCGTAACAACTCCGCCCCATTGACGCAAATGGGCGGTAGGCGTGTACGGTGGGAGGTCTATA
TAAGCAGAGCTCGTTTAGTGAACCGTCAGATCGCCTGGAGACGCCATCCACGCTGTTTTGACCTCCATAG
AAGACACCGGGACCGATCCAGCCTCCGCGGCCGGGAACGGTGCATTGGAACGCGGATTCCCCGTGCCAAG
AGTGACGTAAGTACCGCCTATAGAGTCTATAGGCCCACCCCCTTGGCTTCGTTAGAACGCGGCTACAATT
AATACATAACCTTATGTATCATACACATACGATTTAGGTGACACTATAGAATAACATCCACTTTGCCTTT
CTCTCCACAGGTGTCCACTCCCAGGTCCAACTGCACCTCGGTTCTAAGCTTGCCGCCATGGACTACAAGG
ACGACGATGACAAGGGGTCGACCATGACCGAAATGAGCTTCCTGAGCAGCGAGGTGTTGGTGGGGGACTT
GATGTCCCCCTTCGACCAGTCGGGTTTGGGGGCTGAAGAAAGCCTAGGTCTCTTAGATGATTACCTGGAG
GTGGCCAAGCACTTCAAACCTCATGGGTTCTCCAGCGACAAGGCTAAGGCGGGCTCCTCCGAATGGCTGG
CTGTGGATGGGTTGGTCAGTCCCTCCAACAACAGCAAGGAGGATGCCTTCTCCGGGACAGATTGGATGTT
GGAGAAAATGGATTTGAAGGAGTTCGACTTGGATGCCCTGTTGGGTATAGATGACCTGGAAACCATGCCA
GATGACCTTCTGACCACGTTGGATGACACTTGTGATCTCTTTGCCCCCCTAGTCCAGGAGACTAATAAGC
AGCCCCCCCAGACGGTGAACCCAATTGGCCATCTCCCAGAAAGTTTAACAAAACCCGACCAGGTTGCCCC
CTTCACCTTCTTACAACCTCTTCCCCTTTCCCCAGGGGTCCTGTCCTCCACTCCAGATCATTCCTTTAGT
TTAGAGCTGGGCAGTGAAGTGGATATCACTGAAGGAGATAGGAAGCCAGACTACACTGCTTACGTTGCCA
TGATCCCTCAGTGCATAAAGGAGGAAGACACCCCTTCAGATAATGATAGTGGCATCTGTATGAGCCCAGA
GTCCTATCTGGGGTCTCCTCAGCACAGCCCCTCTACCAGGGGCTCTCCAAATAGGAGCCTCCCATCTCCA
GGTGTTCTCTGTGGGTCTGCCCGTCCCAAACCTTACGATCCTCCTGGAGAGAAGATGGTAGCAGCAAAAG
TAAAGGGTGAGAAACTGGATAAGAAGCTGAAAAAAATGGAGCAAAACAAGACAGCAGCCACTAGGTACCG
CCAGAAGAAGAGGGCGGAGCAGGAGGCTCTTACTGGTGAGTGCAAAGAGCTGGAAAAGAAGAACGAGGCT
CTAAAAGAGAGGGCGGATTCCCTGGCCAAGGAGATCCAGTACCTGAAAGATTTGATAGAAGAGGTCCGCA
AGGCAAGGGGGAAGAAAAGGGTCCCCTAGGCGGCCGCTCGAGCATGCATCTAGAGGGCCCTATTCTATAG
TGTCACCTAAATGCTAGAGCTCGCTGATCAGCCTCGACTGTGCCTTCTAGTTGCCAGCCATCTGTTGTTT
GCCCCTCCCCCGTGCCTTCCTTGACCCTGGAAGGTGCCACTCCCACTGTCCTTTCCTAATAAAATGAGGA
AATTGCATCGCATTGTCTGAGTAGGTGTCATTCTATTCTGGGGGGTGGGGTGGGGCAGGACAGCAAGGGG
GAGGATTGGGAAGACAATAGCAGGCATGCTGGGGATGCGGTGGGCTCTATGGCTTCTGAGGCGGAAAGAA
CCAGCTGGGGCTCTAGGGGGTATCCCC
[124 nt withheld, positions 2548-2671]
C
[91 nt withheld, positions 2673-2763]
A
[49 nt withheld, positions 2765-2813]
CCTTTGACGTTGGAGTCCACGTTCTTT
[37 nt withheld, positions 2841-2877]
ACCCTATCTCGGTCTATTCTTTTGATTTATAAGGGATTTTGCCGATTTCGGCCTATTGGTTAAAAAATGA
GCTGATTTAACAAAAATTTAACGCGAATTAATTCTGTGGAATGTGTGTCAGTTAGGGTGTGGAAAGTCCC
CAGGCTCCCCAGCAGGCAGAAGTATGCAAAGCATGCATCTCAATTAGTCAGCAACCAGGTGTGGAAAGTC
CCCAGGCTCCCCAGCAGGCAGAAGTATGCAAAGCATGCATCTCAATTAGTCAGCAACCATAGTCCCGCCC
CTAACTCCGCCCATCCCGCCCCTAACTCCGCCCAGTTCCGCCCATTCTCCGCCCCATGGCTGACTAATTT
TTTTTATTTATGCAGAGGCCGAGGCCGCCTCTGCCTCTGAGCTATTCCAGAAGTAGTGAGGAGGCTTTTT
TGGAGGCCTAGGCTTTTGCAAAAAGCTCCCGGGAGCTTGTATATCCATTTTCGGATCTGATCAAGAGACA
GGATGAGGATCGTTTCGCATGATTGAACAAGATGGATTGCACGCAGGTTCTCCGGCCGCTTGGGTGGAGA
GGCTATTCGGCTATGACTGGGCACAACAGACAATCGGCTGCTCTGATGCCGCCGTGTTCCGGCTGTCAGC
GCAGGGGCGCCCGGTTCTTTTTGTCAAGACCGACCTGTCCGGTGCCCTGAATGAACTGCAGGACGAGGCA
GCGCGGCTATCGTGGCTGGCCACGACGGGCGTTCCTTGCGCAGCTGTGCTCGACGTTGTCACTGAAGCGG
GAAGGGACTGGCTGCTATTGGGCGAAGTGCCGGGGCAGGATCTCCTGTCATCTCACCTTGCTCCTGCCGA
GAAAGTATCCATCATGGCTGATGCAATGCGGCGGCTGCATACGCTTGATCCGGCTACCTGCCCATTCGAC
CACCAAGCGAAACATCGCATCGAGCGAGCACGTACTCGGATGGAAGCCGGTCTTGTCGATCAGGATGATC
TGGACGAAGAGCATCAGGGGCTCGCGCCAGCCGAACTGTTCGCCAGGCTCAAGGCGCGCATGCCCGACGG
CGAGGATCTCGTCGTGACCCATGGCGATGCCTGCTTGCCGAATATCATGGTGGAAAATGGCCGCTTTTCT
GGATTCATCGACTGTGGCCGGCTGGGTGTGGCGGACCGCTATCAGGACATAGCGTTGGCTACCCGTGATA
TTGCTGAAGAGCTTGGCGGCGAATGGGCTGACCGCTTCCTCGTGCTTTACGGTATCGCCGCTCCCGATTC
GCAGCGCATCGCCTTCTATCGCCTTCTTGACGAGTTCTTCTGAGCGGGACTCTGGGGTTCGAAATGACCG
ACCAAGCGACGCCCAACCTGCCATCACGAGATTTCGATTCCACCGCCGCCTTCTATGAAAGGTTGGGCTT
CGGAATCGTTTTCCGGGACGCCGGCTGGATGATCCTCCAGCGCGGGGATCTCATGCTGGAGTTCTTCGCC
CACCCCAACTTGTTTATTGCAGCTTATAATGGTTACAAATAAAGCAATAGCATCACAAATTTCACAAATA
AAGCATTTTTTTCACTGCATTCTAGTTGTGGTTTGTCCAAACTCATCAATGTATCTTATCATGTCTGTAT
ACCGTCGAGGATCCCCGGGTACCGAGCTCGAATTCAATCGATGGCCGCCATGGCCCAACTTGTTTATTGC
AGCTTATAATGGTTACAAATAAAGCAATAGCATCACAAATTTCACAAATAAAGCATTTTTTTCACTGCAT
TCTAGTTGTGGTTTGTCCAAACTCATCAATGTATCTTATCATGTCTGGATCGGGAATTAATTCGGCGCAG
CACCATGGCCTGAAATAACCTCTGAAAGAGGAACTTGGTTAGGTACCTTCTGAGGCGGAAAGAACCAGCT
GTGGAATGTGTGTCAGTTAGGGTGTGGAAAGTCCCCAGGCTCCCCAGCAGGCAGAAGTATGCAAAGCATG
CATCTCAATTAGTCAGCAACCAGGTGTGGAAAGTCCCCAGGCTCCCCAGCAGGCAGAAGTATGCAAAGCA
TGCATCTCAATTAGTCAGCAACCATAGTCCCGCCCCTAACTCCGCCCATCCCGCCCCTAACTCCGCCCAG
TTCCGCCCATTCTCCGCCCCATGGCTGACTAATTTTTTTTATTTATGCAGAGGCCGAGGCCGCCTCTGCC
TCTGAGCTATTCCAGAAGTAGTGAGGAGGCTTTTTTGGAGGCCTAGGCTTTTGCAAAAAGCTGTTAACAG
CTTGGCACTGGCCGTCGTTTTACAACGTCGTGACTGGGAAAACCCTGGCGTTACCCAACTTAATCGCCTT
GCAGCACATCCCCCTTTCGCCAGCTGGCGTAATAGCGAAGAGGCCCGCACCGATCGCCCTTCCCAACAGT
TGCGCAGCCTGAATGGCGAATGGCGCCTGATGCGGTATTTTCTCCTTACGCATCTGTGCGGTATTTCACA
CCGCATA
[142 nt withheld, positions 5335-5476]
C
[91 nt withheld, positions 5478-5568]
A
[49 nt withheld, positions 5570-5618]
CCTTTGACGTTGGAGTCCACGTTCTTT
[37 nt withheld, positions 5646-5682]
ACCCTATCTCGGGCTATTCTTTTGATTTATAAGGGATTTTGCCGATTTCGGCCTATTGGTTAAAAAATGA
GCTGATTTAACAAAAATTTAACGCGAATTTTAACAAAATATTAACGTTTACAATTTTATGGTGCACTCTC
AGTACAATCTGCTCTGATGCCGCATAGTTAAGCCAGCCCCGACACCCGCCAACACCCGCTGACGCGCCCT
GACGGGCTTGTCTGCTCCCGGCATCCGCTTACAGACAAGCTGTGACCGTCTCCGGGAGCTGCATGTGTCA
GAGGTTTTCACCGTCATCACCGAAACGCGCGAGACGAAAGGGCCTCGTGATACGCCTATTTTTATAGGTT
AATGTCATGATAATAATGGTTTCTTAGACGTCAGGTGGCACTTTTCGGGGAAATGTGCGCGGAACCCCTA
TTTGTTTATTTTTCTAAATACATTCAAATATGTATCCGCTCATGAGACAATAACCCTGATAAATGCTTCA
ATAATATTGAAAAAGGAAGAGTATGAGTATTCAACATTTCCGTGTCGCCCTTATTCCCTTTTTTGCGGCA
TTTTGCCTTCCTGTTTTTGCTCACCCAGAAACGCTGGTGAAAGTAAAAGATGCTGAAGATCAGTTGGGTG
CACGAGTGGGTTACATCGAACTGGATCTCAACAGCGGTAAGATCCTTGAGAGTTTTCGCCCCGAAGAACG
TTTTCCAATGATGAGCACTTTTAAAGTTCTGCTATGTGGCGCGGTATTATCCCGTATTGACGCCGGGCAA
GAGCAACTCGGTCGCCGCATACACTATTCTCAGAATGACTTGGTTGAGTACTCACCAGTCACAGAAAAGC
ATCTTACGGATGGCATGACAGTAAGAGAATTATGCAGTGCTGCCATAACCATGAGTGATAACACTGCGGC
CAACTTACTTCTGACAACGATCGGAGGACCGAAGGAGCTAACCGCTTTTTTGCACAACATGGGGGATCAT
GTAACTCGCCTTGATCGTTGGGAACCGGAGCTGAATGAAGCCATACCAAACGACGAGCGTGACACCACGA
TGCCTGTAGCAATGGCAACAACGTTGCGCAAACTATTAACTGGCGAACTACTTACTCTAGCTTCCCGGCA
ACAATTAATAGACTGGATGGAGGCGGATAAAGTTGCAGGACCACTTCTGCGCTCGGCCCTTCCGGCTGGC
TGGTTTATTGCTGATAAATCTGGAGCCGGTGAGCGTGGGTCTCGCGGTATCATTGCAGCACTGGGGCCAG
ATGGTAAGCCCTCCCGTATCGTAGTTATCTACACGACGGGGAGTCAGGCAACTATGGATGAACGAAATAG
ACAGATCGCTGAGATAGGTGCCTCACTGATTAAGCATTGGTAACTGTCAGACCAAGTTTACTCATATATA
CTTTAGATTGATTTAAAACTTCATTTTTAATTTAAAAGGATCTAGGTGAAGATCCTTTTTGATAATCTCA
TGACCAAAATCCCTTAACGTGAGTTTTCGTTCCACTGAGCGTCAGACCCCGTAGAAAAGATCAAAGGATC
TTCTTGAGATCCTTTTTTTCTGCGCGTAATCTGCTGCTTGCAAACAAAAAAACCACCGCTACCAGCGGTG
GTTTGTTTGCCGGATCAAGAGCTACCAACTCTTTTTCCGAAGGTAACTGGCTTCAGCAGAGCGCAGATAC
CAAATACTGTTCTTCTAGTGTAGCCGTAGTTAGGCCACCACTTCAAGAACTCTGTAGCACCGCCTACATA
CCTCGCTCTGCTAATCCTGTTACCAGTGGCTGCTGCCAGTGGCGATAAGTCGTGTCTTACCGGGTTGGAC
TCAAGACGATAGTTACCGGATAAGGCGCAGCGGTCGGGCTGAACGGGGGGTTCGTGCACACAGCCCAGCT
TGGAGCGAACGACCTACACCGAACTGAGATACCTACAGCGTGAGCTATGAGAAAGCGCCACGCTTCCCGA
AGGGAGAAAGGCGGACAGGTATCCGGTAAGCGGCAGGGTCGGAACAGGAGAGCGCACGAGGGAGCTTCCA
GGGGGAAACGCCTGGTATCTTTATAGTCCTGTCGGGTTTCGCCACCTCTGACTTGAGCGTCGATTTTTGT
GATGCTCGTCAGGGGGGCGGAGCCTATGGAAAAACGCCAGCAACGCGGCCTTTTTACGGTTCCTGGCCTT
TTGCTGGCCTTTTGCTCACATGTTCTTTCCTGCGTTATCCCCTGATTCTGTGGATAACCGTATTACCGCC
TTTGAGTGAGCTGATACCGCTCGCCGCAGCCGAACGACCGAGCGCAGCGAGTCAGTGAGCGAGGAAGCGG
AAGAGCGCCCAATACGCAAACCGCCTCTCCCCGCGCGTTGGCCGATTCATTAATG
Features (pLannotate 1.2.2; 30 found; start..end, strand, type, name):
     55..76      +  protein_bind   CAP binding site: CAP binding activates transcription in the presence of cAMP. E. coli catabolite activator protein
     91..121     +  promoter       lac promoter: promoter for the E. coli lac operon
    129..145     +  protein_bind   lac operator: The lac repressor binds to the lac operator to inhibit transcription in E. coli. This inhibition can be relieved by adding lactose or isopropyl-β-D-thiogalactopyranoside (IPTG). lac repressor encoded by lacI
    198..577     +  enhancer       CMV enhancer: human cytomegalovirus immediate early enhancer
    578..781     +  promoter       CMV promoter: human cytomegalovirus (CMV) immediate early promoter
    917..960     +  intron         CMV intron (fragment): modified intron A from human cytomegalovirus
   1012..1030    +  promoter       SP6 promoter: promoter for bacteriophage SP6 RNA polymerase
   1034..1071    +  CDS            IgH signal sequence (fragment): signal sequence from the mouse immunoglobulin heavy chain variable region
   1114..1134    +  CDS            FLAG (fragment): FLAG® epitope tag, followed by an enterokinase cleavage site
   1144..2196    +  CDS            ATF4: ATF4_HUMAN - Also known as CREB2 From Homo sapiens (Human).
   2234..2252    -  promoter       SP6 promoter: promoter for bacteriophage SP6 RNA polymerase
   2278..2502    +  polyA_signal   bGH poly(A) signal: bovine growth hormone polyadenylation signal
   2506..2527    +  promoter       SV40 promoter (fragment): SV40 enhancer and early promoter
   2548..2976    +  rep_origin     f1 ori (sequence partly withheld): f1 bacteriophage origin of replication; arrow indicates direction of (+) strand synthesis
   2990..3319    +  promoter       SV40 promoter: SV40 enhancer and early promoter
   3386..4177    +  CDS            neo: KKA2_KLEPN - Also known as kan, nptII. Experimental evidence at protein level: Swiss-Prot protein existence level 1. Resistance to kanamycin, neomycin, paromomycin, ribostamycin, butirosin and gentamicin B. From Klebsiella pneumoniae.
   4201..4359    +  CDS            ble (fragment): BLE_KLEPN - Experimental evidence at protein level: Swiss-Prot protein existence level 1. Binding protein with a strong affinity to the bleomycin family of antibiotics. Binds to CL990; an antimitotic-antibiotic compound. From Klebsiella pneumoniae.
   4354..4475    +  polyA_signal   SV40 poly(A) signal: SV40 polyadenylation signal
   4494..4522    -  misc_feature   MCS (fragment): pUC18/19 multiple cloning site
   4544..4678    +  polyA_signal   SV40 poly(A) signal: SV40 polyadenylation signal
   4747..5104    +  promoter       SV40 promoter: SV40 enhancer and early promoter
   5123..5277    +  CDS            lacZα (fragment): LacZα fragment of β-galactosidase; lacZ fragment
   5283..5334    -  misc_feature   bom (fragment): basis of mobility region from pBR322
   5353..5808    +  rep_origin     f1 ori (sequence partly withheld): f1 bacteriophage origin of replication; arrow indicates direction of (+) strand synthesis
   5809..5858    -  misc_feature   bom (fragment): basis of mobility region from pBR322
   5960..5995    -  CDS            rop (fragment): Rop protein, which maintains plasmids at low copy number; rop
   6090..6194    +  promoter       AmpR promoter: bla
   6195..7055    +  CDS            AmpR: β-lactamase; bla; confers resistance to ampicillin, carbenicillin, and related antibiotics
   7226..7814    +  rep_origin     ori: high-copy-number ColE1/pMB1/pBR322/pUC origin of replication
   7997..42      +  CDS            lacI (fragment) (across the origin): lac repressor; lacI; The lac repressor binds to the lac operator to inhibit transcription in E. coli. This inhibition can be relieved by adding lactose or isopropyl-β-D-thiogalactopyranoside (IPTG).
