[The description below was written by a language model from this plasmid's Addgene catalogue record and pLannotate feature annotations shown in this document.]
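Description:
pRK-ATF4 is a mammalian expression plasmid of about 8 kb that carries the human ATF4 coding sequence (also known as CREB2, roughly 1.05 kb) in a pRK5-derived backbone. The catalogue lists the parent vector as a pRK5 construct that previously held A20/TNFAIP3. The insert was placed between SalI and NotI sites, both retained. It sits downstream of a backbone-encoded N-terminal FLAG epitope, so the protein can be detected or immunoprecipitated with anti-FLAG antibodies. Transcription in mammalian cells is driven by the human cytomegalovirus immediate-early enhancer and promoter, followed by a fragment of CMV intron A, and it terminates at a bovine growth hormone polyadenylation signal. SP6 promoter sequences flank the insert region. The annotation software also called a short fragment resembling a mouse IgH signal sequence just upstream of the FLAG tag. The record does not say whether this is functional or in frame.

In E. coli the plasmid replicates from a high-copy ColE1/pUC-type origin and is selected with ampicillin through the bla gene. The sequenced plasmid also contains an SV40 early promoter driving a neomycin/kanamycin phosphotransferase gene with an SV40 polyadenylation signal, which could in principle support G418 selection in mammalian cells, although the catalogue lists no mammalian marker. Duplicated f1 origins, additional SV40 promoter and poly(A) elements, and lac, lacZα, bom and rop remnants suggest a composite backbone assembled from more than one vector. The associated publication concerns ER stress signalling and activation of the BH3-only protein NOXA in cancer cells, which fits use of this construct for overexpressing tagged ATF4, a stress-responsive transcription factor, in cultured mammalian cells.
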