Addgene plasmid #26114: pRK-ATF4
Depositing lab: Yihong Ye. Publication: ERAD inhibitors integrate ER stress with an epigenetic mechanism to activate BH3-only protein NOXA in cancer cells. Wang Q, Mora-Jensen H, Weniger MA, Perez-Galan P, Wolford C, Hai T, Ron D, Chen W, Trenkle W, Wiestner A, Ye Y. Proc Natl Acad Sci U S A. 2009 Feb 17. 106(7):2200-5. 10.1073/pnas.0807611106 PubMed 19164757.
Backbone
  Vector backbone: pRK5-A20 (TNFAIP3)
  Backbone manufacturer: Dr. Hongbin Shu
  Vector type: Mammalian Expression
Growth in bacteria
  Bacterial resistance: Ampicillin, 100 μg/mL
  Growth temperature: 37°C
  Growth strain: DH5alpha
  Copy number: High Copy
Gene/Insert
  Gene/Insert name: ATF4
  Species: H. sapiens (human)
  Insert size (bp): 1050
  Entrez Gene: ATF4 (a.k.a. CREB-2, CREB2, TAXREB67, TXREB)
  Tag / fusion protein: FLAG (N terminal on backbone)
  Cloning method: Restriction Enzyme; 5′ cloning site SalI (not destroyed); 3′ cloning site NotI (not destroyed)
  Sequencing primers: 5′ unknown; 3′ BGH-rev
Terms and licenses: Academic/Nonprofit Terms; Industry Terms: Not Available to Industry
How to cite: pRK-ATF4 was a gift from Yihong Ye (Addgene plasmid # 26114 ; http://n2t.net/addgene:26114 ; RRID:Addgene_26114)
