>Addgene plasmid #26114 | pRK-ATF4 | addgene partial sequence | sequence record 32176 | 26114 with hATF4-R (agggatcatggcaacgtaag)
TAAGCTTGCCGCCATGGACTACAAGGACGACGATGACAAGGGGTCGACCATGACCGAAATGAGCTTCCTG
AGCAGCGAGGTGTTGGTGGGGGACTTGATGTCCCCCTTCGACCAGTCGGGTTTGGGGGCTGAAGAAAGCC
TAGGTCTCTTAGATGATTACCTGGAGGTGGCCAAGCACTTCAAACCTCATGGGTTCTCCAGCGACAAGGC
TAAGGCGGGCTCCTCCGAATGGCTGGCTGTGGATGGGTTGGTCAGTCCCTCCAACAACAGCAAGGAGGAT
GCCTTCTCCGGGACAGATTGGATGTTGGAGAAAATGGATTTGAAGGAGTTCGACTTGGATGCCCTGTTGG
GTATAGATGACCTGGAAACCATGCCAGATGACCTTCTGACCACGTTGGATGACACTTGTGATCTCTTTGC
CCCCCTAGTCCAGGAGACTAATAAGCAGCCCCCCCAGACGGTGAACCCAATTGGCCATCTCCCAGAAAGT
TTAACAAAACCCGACCAGGTTGCCCCCTTCACCTTCTTACAACCTCTTCCCCTTTCCCCAGGGGT
