>Addgene plasmid #26114 | pRK-ATF4 | addgene partial sequence | sequence record 32177 | 26114 with hATF4-F (TCCCAAACCTTACGATCCTC)
CTGGATAAGAAGCTGAAAAAAATGGAGCAAAACAAGACAGCAGCCACTAGGTACCGCCAGAAGAAGAGGG
CGGAGCAGGAGGCTCTTACTGGTGAGTGCAAAGAGCTGGAAAAGAAGAACGAGGCTCTAAAAGAGAGGGC
GGATTCCCTGGCCAAGGAGATCCAGTACCTGAAAGATTTGATAGAAGAGGTCCGCAAGGCAAGGGGGAAG
AAAAGGGTCCCCTAGGCGGCCGCTCGAGCATGCATCTAGAGGGCCCTATTCTATAGTGTCACCTAAATGC
TAGAGCTCGCTGATCAGCCTCGACTGTGCCTTCTAGTTGCCAGCCATCTGTTGTTTGCCCCTCCCCCGTG
CCTTCCTTGACCCTGGAAGGTGCCACTCCCACTGTCCTTTCCTAATAAAATGAGGAAATTGCATCGCATT
GTCTGAGTAGGTGTCATTCTATTCTGGGGGGTGGGGTGGGGCAGGACAGCAAGGGGGAGGATTGGGAAGA
CAATAGCAGGCATGCTGGGGATGCGGTGGGCTCTATGGCTTCTGAGGCGGAAAGAACCAGCTGGGGCTCT
AGGGGGTATCCCC
[124 nt withheld, positions 574-697]
C
[91 nt withheld, positions 699-789]
A
[49 nt withheld, positions 791-839]
CCTTTGACGTTGGAGTCCACGTTCTTT
[37 nt withheld, positions 867-903]
ACCCTATCTCGGTCTA
