>Addgene plasmid #26114 | pRK-ATF4 | addgene partial sequence | sequence record 148305 | M13-F20 5'-TGTAAAACGACGGCCAGT-3'
AGCCTCCTCACTACTTCTGGAATAGCTCAGAGGCCGAGGCGGCCTCGGCCTCTGCATAAATAAAAAAAAT
TAGTCAGCCATGGGGCGGAGAATGGGCGGAACTGGGCGGAGTTAGGGGCGGGATGGGCGGAGTTAGGGGC
GGGACTATGGTTGCTGACTAATTGAGATGCATGCTTTGCATACTTCTGCCTGCTGGGGAGCCTGGGGACT
TTCCACACCTGGTTGCTGACTAATTGAGATGCATGCTTTGCATACTTCTGCCTGCTGGGGAGCCTGGGGA
CTTTCCACACCCTAACTGACACACATTCCACAGCTGGTTCTTTCCGCCTCAGAAGGTACCTAACCAAGTT
CCTCTTTCAGAGGTTATTTCAGGCCATGGTGCTGCGCCGAATTAATTCCCGATCCAGACATGATAAGATA
CATTGATGAGTTTGGACAAACCACAACTAGAATGCAGTGAAAAAAATGCTTTATTTGTGAAATTTGTGAT
GCTATTGCTTTATTTGTAACCATTATAAGCTGCAATAAACAAGTTGGGCCATGGCGGCCATCGATTGAAT
TCGAGCTCGGTACCCGGGGATCCTCGACGGTATACAGACATGATAAGATACATTGATGAGTTTGGACAAA
CCACAACTAGAATGCAGTGAAAAAAATGCTTTATTTGTGAAATTTGTGATGCTATTGCTTTATTTGTAAC
CATTATAAGCTGCAATAAACAAGTTGGGGTGGGCGA
