>Addgene plasmid #26114 | pRK-ATF4 | addgene partial sequence | sequence record 148396 | SV40pA-R 5'-GAAATTTGTGATGCTATTGC-3'
NTTATTTAGCNCATAACAGGTTGGGNTGGGCGAGCCATNCCATTGATGTTCANNCCTCGCGNANNNAGGN
TATCTCTCGACGGNNTNCNCGANATGATAATNTACATTNCACTGACTTTNCGNNAAACCGCNGCGTNTGN
NGTCGNGATCTCNNNGNNTTATNTNGGANNTNTNTTGGTCGGTCATTTCGAACCCCAGAGTCCCGCTCAG
AAGAACTCGTCAAGAAGGCGATAGAAGGCGATGCGCTGCGAATCGGGAGCGGCGATACCGTAAAGCACGA
GGAAGCGGTCAGCCCATTCGCCGCCAAGCTCTTCAGCAATATCACGGGTAGCCAACGCTATGTCCTGATA
GCGGTCCGCCACACCCAGCCGGCCACAGTCGATGAATCCAGAAAAGCGGCCATTTTCCACCATGATATTC
GGCAAGCAGGCATCGCCATGGGTCACGACGAGATCCTCGCCGTCGGGCATGCGCGCCTTGAGCCTGGCGA
ACAGTTCGGCTGGCGCGAGCCCCTGATGCTCTTCGTCCAGATCATCCTGATCGACAAGACCGGCTTCCAT
CCGAGTACGTGCTCGCTCGATGCGATGTTTCGCTTGGTGGTCGAATGGGCAGGTAGCCGGATCAAGCGTA
TGCAGCCGCCGCATTGCATCAGCCATGATGGATACTTTCTCGGCAGGAGCAAGGTGAGATGACAGGAGAT
CCTGCCCCGGCACTTCGCCCAATAGCAGCCAGTCCCTTCCCGCTTCAGTGACAACGTCGAGCACAGCTGC
GCAAGGAACGCCCGTCGTGGCCAGCCACGATAGCCGCGCTGCCTCGTCCTGCAGTTCATTCAGGGCACCG
GACAGGTCGGTCTTGACAAAAAGAACCGGGCGCCCNTGCGCTGACAGCCGGAACACGGCGGCATCAGAGC
AGCCGATTGTCTGTTGTGCCCAGTCATAGCCNAAATAGCCTCTCCACCCAAGCGGCCGGAAAACCTGCGT
GCAATCCATCTTGTTCAATCATGCNAAACGATCCTCATCCTGTCTCTNGATCAAATCCNAAATGGATATA
CAAGCTCCNGGGAGCTTTTTGCAAAAC
